>Addgene plasmid #16232 | pT-43 | addgene partial sequence | sequence record 22530 | 16232 with pQE-promoter
TTAACCTATAAAAATAGGCGTATCACGAGGCCCTTTCGTCTTCACCTCGAGAAATCATAAAAAATTTATT
TGCTTTGTGAGCGGATAACAATTATAATAGATTCAATTGTGAGCGGATAACAATTTCACACAGAATTCAT
TAAAGAGGAGAAATTAACTATGAGAGGATCGCATCACCATCACCATCACGGATCCATGTCGGACTCAGAA
GTCAATCAAGAAGCTAAGCCAGAGGTCAAGCCAGAAGTCAAGCCTGAGACTCACATCAATTTAAAGGTGT
CCGATGGATCTTCAGAGATCTTCTTCAAGATCAAAAAGACCACTCCTTTAAGAAGGCTGATGGAAGCGTT
CGCTAAAAGACAGGGTAAGGAAATGGACTCCTTAAGATTCTTGTACGACGGTATTAGAATTCAAGCTGAT
CAGACCCCTGAAGATTTGGACATGGAGGATAACGATATTATTGAGGCTCACAGAGAACAGATTGGTGGTT
AGTCGACCTGCAGCCAAGCTTAATTAGCTGAGCTTGGACTCCTGTTGATAGATCCAGTAATGACCTCAGA
ACTCCATCTGGATTTGTTCAGAACGCTCGGTTGCCGCCGGGCGTTTTTTATTGGTGAGAATCCAAGCTAG
CTTGGCGAGATTTTCAGGAGCTAAGGAAGCTAAAATGGAGAAAAAAATCACTGGATATACCACCGTTGAT
ATATCCCAATGGCATCGTAAAGAACATTTTGAGGCATTTCAGTCAGTTGCTCAATGTACCT
