[The description below was written by a language model from this plasmid's Addgene catalogue record.]
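Description:
pT-43 is a bacterial expression plasmid built on the pQE30 backbone (3462 bp without insert) for producing recombinant yeast SUMO in E. coli. The insert is a 294 bp fragment of the Saccharomyces cerevisiae SMT3 gene (YDR510W) encoding the mature form of the protein, designated SMT3gg. The name indicates a product ending at the C-terminal di-glycine that is normally exposed by proteolytic processing and is required for conjugation. The fragment was cloned between the BamHI and SalI sites, both of which remain intact. This places it in frame behind the backbone-encoded N-terminal His tag, so the product can be purified by metal-affinity chromatography.

The record does not list the regulatory elements. pQE30-series vectors generally drive expression from a phage T5 promoter controlled by lac operators, which matches the stated requirement for a host with lacIq. The plasmid is kept in strain M15[pREP4], and the recorded dual selection reflects that arrangement: ampicillin resistance is the usual marker of the pQE30 plasmid, and kanamycin typically maintains the separate pREP4 helper plasmid that supplies Lac repressor. Repression keeps basal expression low until induction. Copy number is listed as unknown, and no feature table accompanies the entry, so details such as the origin of replication are not documented here.

The associated study compared yeast PIAS-type SUMO ligases in vivo and in vitro. The likely use of pT-43 is therefore as a source of purified, conjugation-competent His-tagged Smt3 for reconstituted in vitro sumoylation assays.
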