Addgene plasmid #16232: pT-43
Depositing lab: Yoshiko Kikuchi. Depositing organization: The University of Tokyo. Publication: Comparative analysis of yeast PIAS-type SUMO ligases in vivo and in vitro. Takahashi Y, Toh-E A, Kikuchi Y. J Biochem (Tokyo). 2003 Apr . 133(4):415-22. 10.1093/jb/mvg054 PubMed 12761287.
Backbone
  Vector backbone: pQE30 (QIAGEN)
  Backbone size w/o insert (bp): 3462
  Vector type: Bacterial Expression
Growth in bacteria
  Bacterial resistance: Ampicillin and Kanamycin, 100 & 50 μg/mL
  Growth temperature: 37°C
  Growth strain: M15[pREP4]
  Growth instructions: Needs strain with lacIq
  Copy number: Unknown
Gene/Insert
  Gene/Insert name: SMT3 (alt name: Yeast SUMO mature form (SMT3gg))
  Species: S. cerevisiae (budding yeast)
  Insert size (bp): 294
  Entrez Gene: SMT3 (a.k.a. YDR510W)
  Tag / fusion protein: His (N terminal on backbone)
  Cloning method: Restriction Enzyme; 5′ cloning site BamHI (not destroyed); 3′ cloning site SalI (not destroyed)
  Sequencing primers: 5′ n/a
Terms and licenses: Academic/Nonprofit Terms; Industry Terms: Not Available to Industry
How to cite: pT-43 was a gift from Yoshiko Kikuchi (Addgene plasmid # 16232 ; http://n2t.net/addgene:16232 ; RRID:Addgene_16232)
